>Addgene plasmid #36686 | TAL2231 | depositor partial sequence | sequence record 45879 | TAL2231 sequence 1640 bps
GAACCTGACCCCAGACCAGGTAGTCGCAATCGCGTCGAACATTGGGGGAAAGCAAGCCCTGGAAACCGTG
CAAAGGTTGTTGCCGGTCCTTTGTCAAGACCACGGCCTTACACCGGAGCAAGTCGTGGCCATTGCAAATA
ATAACGGTGGCAAACAGGCTCTTGAGACGGTTCAGAGACTTCTCCCAGTTCTCTGTCAAGCCCACGGGCT
GACTCCCGATCAAGTTGTAGCGATTGCGAATAACAATGGAGGGAAACAAGCATTGGAGACTGTCCAACGG
CTCCTTCCCGTGTTGTGTCAAGCCCACGGTTTGACGCCTGCACAAGTGGTCGCCATCGCCAACAACAACG
GCGGTAAGCAGGCGCTGGAAACAGTACAGCGCCTGCTGCCTGTACTGTGCCAGGATCATGGACTGACCCC
AGACCAGGTAGTCGCAATCGCGTCACATGACGGGGGAAAGCAAGCCCTGGAAACCGTGCAAAGGTTGTTG
CCGGTCCTTTGTCAAGACCACGGCCTTACACCGGAGCAAGTCGTGGCCATTGCAAGCAACATCGGTGGCA
AACAGGCTCTTGAGACGGTTCAGAGACTTCTCCCAGTTCTCTGTCAAGCCCACGGGCTGACTCCCGATCA
AGTTGTAGCGATTGCGTCGCATGACGGAGGGAAACAAGCATTGGAGACTGTCCAACGGCTCCTTCCCGTG
TTGTGTCAAGCCCACGGTTTGACGCCTGCACAAGTGGTCGCCATCGCCAGCCATGATGGCGGTAAGCAGG
CGCTGGAAACAGTACAGCGCCTGCTGCCTGTACTGTGCCAGGATCATGGACTGACCCCAGACCAGGTAGT
CGCAATCGCGAACAATAATGGGGGAAAGCAAGCCCTGGAAACCGTGCAAAGGTTGTTGCCGGTCCTTTGT
CAAGACCACGGCCTTACACCGGAGCAAGTCGTGGCCATTGCATCCCACGACGGTGGCAAACAGGCTCTTG
AGACGGTTCAGAGACTTCTCCCAGTTCTCTGTCAAGCCCACGGGCTGACTCCCGATCAAGTTGTAGCGAT
TGCGTCGAACATTGGAGGGAAACAAGCATTGGAGACTGTCCAACGGCTCCTTCCCGTGTTGTGTCAAGCC
CACGGTTTGACGCCTGCACAAGTGGTCGCCATCGCCTCCAATATTGGCGGTAAGCAGGCGCTGGAAACAG
TACAGCGCCTGCTGCCTGTACTGTGCCAGGATCATGGACTGACCCCAGACCAGGTAGTCGCAATCGCGTC
GAACATTGGGGGAAAGCAAGCCCTGGAAACCGTGCAAAGGTTGTTGCCGGTCCTTTGTCAAGACCACGGC
CTTACACCGGAGCAAGTCGTGGCCATTGCATCCCACGACGGTGGCAAACAGGCTCTTGAGACGGTTCAGA
GACTTCTCCCAGTTCTCTGTCAAGCCCACGGGCTGACTCCCGATCAAGTTGTAGCGATTGCGAATAACAA
TGGAGGGAAACAAGCATTGGAGACTGTCCAACGGCTCCTTCCCGTGTTGTGTCAAGCCCACGGTTTGACG
CCTGCACAAGTGGTCGCCATCGCCAACAACAACGGCGGTAAGCAGGCGCTGGAAACAGTACAGCGCCTGC
TGCCTGTACTGTGCCAGGATCATGGACTGA
