>Addgene plasmid #36686 | TAL2231 | addgene partial sequence | sequence record 48076 | CMV-F 5'-CGCAAATGGGCGGTAGGCGTG-3'
ACTAGAGAACCCACTGCTTACTGGCTTATCGAAATTAATACGACTCACTATAGGGAGACCCAAGCTGGCT
AGCACCATGGACTACAAAGACCATGACGGTGATTATAAAGATCATGACATCGATTACAAGGATGACGATG
ACAAGATGGCCCCCAAGAAGAAGAGGAAGGTGGGCATTCACCGCGGGGTACCTATGGTGGACTTGAGGAC
ACTCGGTTATTCGCAACAGCAACAGGAGAAAATCAAGCCTAAGGTCAGGAGCACCGTCGCGCAACACCAC
GAGGCGCTTGTGGGGCATGGCTTCACTCATGCGCATATTGTCGCGCTTTCACAGCACCCTGCGGCGCTTG
GGACGGTGGCTGTCAAATACCAAGATATGATTGCGGCCCTGCCCGAAGCCACGCACGAGGCAATTGTAGG
GGTCGGTAAACAGTGGTCGGGAGCGCGAGCACTTGAGGCGCTGCTGACTGTGGCGGGTGAGCTTAGGGGG
CCTCCGCTCCAGCTCGACACCGGGCAGCTGCTGAAGATCGCGAAGAGAGGGGGAGTAACAGCGGTAGAGG
CAGTGCACGCCTGGCGCAATGCGCTCACCGGGGCCCCCTTGAACCTGACCCCAGACCAGGTAGTCGCAAT
CGCGTCGAACATTGGGGGAAAGCAAGCCCTGGAAACCGTGCAAAGGTTGTTGCCGGTCCTTTGTCAAGAC
CACGGCCTTACACCGGAGCAAGTCGTGGCCATTGCAAATAATAACGGTGGCAAACAGGCTCTTGAGACGG
TTCAGAGACTTCTCCCAGTTCTCTGTCAAGCCCACGGGCTGACTCCCGATCAAGTTGTAGCGATTGCGAA
TAACAATGGAGGGAAACAAGCATTGGAGACTGTCCAACGGCTCCTTCCCGTGTTGTGTCAAGCCCACGGT
TTGACGCCTGCACAAGTGGTCGCCATCGCCAACAACAACGGC
