>Addgene plasmid #36686 | TAL2231 | addgene partial sequence | sequence record 48077 | JDS-TALEN-F 5'-TAGGGGTCGGTAAACAGTGG-3'
GGGGCCTCCGCTCCAGCTCGACACCGGGCAGCTGCTGAAGATCGCGAAGAGAGGGGGAGTAACAGCGGTA
GAGGCAGTGCACGCCTGGCGCAATGCGCTCACCGGGGCCCCCTTGAACCTGACCCCAGACCAGGTAGTCG
CAATCGCGTCGAACATTGGGGGAAAGCAAGCCCTGGAAACCGTGCAAAGGTTGTTGCCGGTCCTTTGTCA
AGACCACGGCCTTACACCGGAGCAAGTCGTGGCCATTGCAAATAATAACGGTGGCAAACAGGCTCTTGAG
ACGGTTCAGAGACTTCTCCCAGTTCTCTGTCAAGCCCACGGGCTGACTCCCGATCAAGTTGTAGCGATTG
CGAATAACAATGGAGGGAAACAAGCATTGGAGACTGTCCAACGGCTCCTTCCCGTGTTGTGTCAAGCCCA
CGGTTTGACGCCTGCACAAGTGGTCGCCATCGCCAACAACAACGGCGGTAAGCAGGCGCTGGAAACAGTA
CAGCGCCTGCTGCCTGTACTGTGCCAGGATCATGGACTGACCCCAGACCAGGTAGTCGCAATCGCGTCAC
ATGACGGGGGAAAGCAAGCCCTGGAAACCGTGCAAAGGTTGTTGCCGGTCCTTTGTCAAGACCACGGCCT
TACACCGGAGCAAGTCGTGGCCATTGCAAGCAACATCGGTGGCAAACAGGCTCTTGAGACGGTTCAGAGA
CTTCTCCCAGTTCTCTGTCAAGCCCACGGGCTGACTCCCGATCAAGTTGTAGCGATTGCGTCGCATGACG
GAGGGAAACAAGCATTGGAGACTGTCCAACGGCTCCTTCCCGTGTTGTGTCA
