[The description below was written by a language model from this plasmid's Addgene catalogue record.]
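Description:
TAL2231 is a mammalian expression plasmid encoding the right-hand monomer of a TALEN pair directed against the human SDHD gene. It is built on the JDS71 backbone (about 6.4 kb without insert), one of a set of TALEN acceptor vectors designed to receive assembled TAL effector repeat arrays. The plasmid is maintained at high copy in E. coli under ampicillin selection. The record does not list the origin of replication, and no feature table is provided. The Entrez cross-reference in the record appears to point to a bacterial sdhD locus, whereas the stated species and target are human.

The insert, roughly 1.6 kb, is a custom TAL repeat array assembled by the FLASH method and cloned between two BsmBI sites, which were destroyed in the process. This places the array in frame with parts already carried on the backbone: an N-terminal 3X FLAG tag and a C-terminal wild-type FokI nuclease domain. The resulting fusion protein binds one specific 18-nucleotide half-site recorded by the depositor. Because FokI cleaves only as a dimer, this construct is meant to be used together with the matching left SDHD TALEN. The pair then introduces a double-strand break in the spacer between the two half-sites.

Expression in mammalian cells is driven by the CMV promoter. The vector type also indicates a T7 promoter, so TALEN mRNA can be synthesised in vitro for direct delivery. The use of a BGH reverse sequencing primer suggests a BGH polyadenylation region downstream of the coding sequence. The typical application is targeted mutagenesis or genome editing at the SDHD locus in human cells, and the FLAG tag allows the nuclease to be detected.
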