Addgene plasmid #36686: TAL2231
Depositing lab: Keith Joung. Depositing organization: Massachusetts General Hospital. Publication: FLASH assembly of TALENs for high-throughput genome editing. Reyon D, Tsai SQ, Khayter C, Foden JA, Sander JD, Joung JK. Nat Biotechnol. 2012 Apr 8. doi: 10.1038/nbt.2170. PubMed 22484455.
Backbone
  Vector backbone: JDS71
  Backbone manufacturer: Joung lab (Addgene Plasmid # 32287)
  Backbone size w/o insert (bp): 6447
  Vector type: Mammalian, T7 for in vitro mRNA synthesis
Growth in bacteria
  Bacterial resistance: Ampicillin, 100 μg/mL
  Growth temperature: 37°C
  Growth strain: XL1 Blue
  Copy number: High Copy
Gene/Insert
  Gene/Insert name: SDHD-TALEN_Right (alt name: SDHD)
  Species: H. sapiens (human)
  Insert size (bp): 1640
  Entrez Gene: sdhD (a.k.a. Btr_2544)
  Promoter: CMV
  Tag / fusion protein: 3X Flag (N terminal on backbone); WT FOKI (C terminal on backbone)
  Cloning method: Restriction Enzyme; 5′ cloning site BsmBI (destroyed during cloning); 3′ cloning site BsmBI (destroyed during cloning)
  Sequencing primers: 5′ CMV-F; 3′ BGH-rev
Terms and licenses: Academic/Nonprofit Terms; Industry Terms: Not Available to Industry
Depositor comments: Target binding site: TAGGGCACCGCAAACGGC It is strongly recommended that users perform a diagnostic digest to verify this plasmid prior to use. For example, a double digest of the plasmid with BamHI and KpnI should result in two bands at 2.2kb and 5.9kb.
How to cite: TAL2231 was a gift from Keith Joung (Addgene plasmid # 36686 ; http://n2t.net/addgene:36686 ; RRID:Addgene_36686)
